>Addgene plasmid #122070 | pRS-ATG1-ATG7 3'UTR(406) | addgene full sequence | sequence record 240335 | Addgene NGS Result
GCAAACCGCCTCTCCCCGCGCGTTGGCCGATTCATTAATGCAGCTGGCACGACAGGTTTCCCGACTGGAA
AGCGGGCAGTGAGCGCAACGCAATTAATGTGAGTTAGCTCACTCATTAGGCACCCCAGGCTTTACACTTT
ATGCTTCCGGCTCGTATGTTGTGTGGAATTGTGAGCGGATAACAATTTCACACAGGAAACAGCTATGACC
ATGATTACGCCAAGCGCGCAATTAACCCTCACTAAAGGGAACAAAAGCTGGAGCTCCACCGCGGTGGCGG
CCGCTCTAGAACTAGTGGATCCCCCGGGACCTGCCACAAGGTTATTTCTACACACAATAAAAATAAGATA
CATTGCCGCTGCTCCGCATTACATATCATATAGAGTGACACTAAGTAATTAAATGACACTAAGTAACGAA
AGATATCTGTAAACAACGACTATATACCAGAATTAGTCATATTCTCTATTGTATTCACCCTACACAGCCG
CATTACACAGCTGCTCCGGACGTTTTACGCTGCACATCAATGACTAATACCACTGTATTTGATCCACACT
TAGCGCAAAAGTCACCTGGGTGGCGTTTTCCGCTCGCGCTCCGCCGGTGAGAGCGAGAAAAAAAAAAGGG
ATTGGGCGGTAATGTAAGGAAAACCCACTAGTTAAAATCAATGAGATAAGGAACTCTCTTTTTTTCCCGT
TAATCATCTTTTCCTTGTTCGTTTCGTGTATCTGTAATGAATCTTATCGGAGTAACTATTACTGGAAAGC
CATACCGTTAAAGAAGCAAGCATATCATTCGTATTCAAGCATCTGTTTTTCTTTTTAACCGCTCGGCTCT
GATTTCTTAAACCATTTCCCCCATCAGCATCAGTTTGTGATTTGTAACTATATCGATCGTGGAATCGATG
GAATTCTAAGCGTCATTTAGTTGGCAACAAAAGGAATCGAGCATCTCATAAAGGAGCTTATATTATTAAT
ATCTTCCTGATCGTACTATTTTTTTTTAGCTTTTTATTTTTTAGGCCGAGGTTAATTCTAGAACGCCACA
TTTCATCACCTTTAAGTTAAGTACCAAGGCCATCTTTTACCCTTTTTAGTTTCTGGGGAAACAGAGAACA
GTACTATAGAAGATAAAAAGATATAATACAATCGTAGTAATAGTACCCATAATAAAATAACATATAATAT
AATAAAAACATAAGGCAAAGGAGATAGGAGAATAATCATTGATATCTCCACAAAACGAATTTGAAGCTAC
CCCATATTTTCAAATCTCTTTTACAACACCAGACGAGAAATTAAGAAACTCGAGATGGGAGACATTAAAA
ATAAAGATCACACAACCTCTGTGAACCATAATCTAATGGCAAGTGCAGGAAATTACACCGCTGAGAAAGA
AATCGGAAAGGGTTCGTTTGCCACTGTATATAGAGGGCATCTGACATCCGACAAATCTCAGCATGTAGCC
ATAAAGGAAGTATCAAGGGCGAAATTAAAAAATAAGAAATTACTAGAGAATTTGGAAATAGAAATCGCTA
TCTTGAAGAAAATCAAGCATCCTCATATCGTCGGACTTATTGACTGTGAACGAACATCAACAGATTTTTA
TTTGATCATGGAGTACTGTGCTCTTGGGGACCTAACATTTCTGTTGAAAAGGCGTAAAGAATTGATGGAG
AATCATCCTCTACTAAGGACCGTATTTGAAAAATACCCTCCACCGAGTGAGAACCATAACGGCCTGCATA
GAGCGTTTGTCTTGAGTTATTTACAGCAGTTAGCGTCCGCTTTGAAATTTTTGAGGTCTAAAAACTTGGT
TCATAGAGACATCAAGCCTCAAAACTTACTATTATCTACACCCCTAATTGGATATCATGATTCAAAAAGC
TTCCATGAACTTGGATTTGTTGGGATCTACAACTTACCCATTTTAAAGATAGCAGATTTCGGGTTTGCAA
GATTTTTGCCAAACACGTCATTAGCAGAAACTCTTTGTGGCTCACCATTATATATGGCACCAGAAATTTT
GAATTATCAAAAATATAACGCTAAAGCAGATCTGTGGTCTGTCGGTACAGTGGTATTCGAAATGTGCTGT
GGCACCCCACCGTTTAGAGCTTCCAATCATTTGGAGTTATTCAAGAAAATTAAAAGAGCAAACGATGTCA
TAACGTTTCCTTCATATTGCAATATTGAACCAGAGTTAAAAGAGTTGATATGTAGTTTATTGACATTTGA
TCCAGCCCAAAGAATAGGATTTGAGGAGTTTTTTGCTAACAAGGTAGTCAACGAAGACTTGTCTTCTTAT
GAATTGGAAGATGATTTACCTGAGTTAGAATCCAAATCAAAAGGTATTGTAGAAAGTAATATGTTCGTTT
CTGAGTATTTATCTAAACAGCCAAAGAGTCCGAACAGTAATCTTGCAGGTCATCAATCAATGGCAGATAA
TCCCGCGGAGCTCAGTGATGCCCTCAAGAACAGCAATATATTAACTGCCCCAGCCGTTAAAACAGACCAT
ACACAAGCCGTAGATAAAAAGGCTTCAAATAATAAATACCATAATAGCCTAGTTTCAGATAGAAGCTTTG
AAAGAGAATATGTGGTGGTAGAGAAGAAATCGGTTGAAGTTAATTCATTGGCAGACGAGGTTGCTCAAGC
AGGATTCAATCCAAATCCTATTAAGCACCCAACTTCAACTCAAAATCAGAACGTCTTATTGAATGAGCAA
TTCTCTCCAAACAATCAACAGTATTTTCAAAATCAAGGAGAAAATCCGAGGTTACTGAGGGCCACATCAT
CTTCCAGTGGAGGTAGTGATGGGTCTAGGCGACCATCTTTGGTGGATAGACGCTTGTCTATATCCTCGCT
GAATCCATCTAATGCATTATCAAGAGCCCTCGGTATTGCATCAACGAGATTGTTTGGTGGTGCAAATCAA
CAGCAGCAACAGCAACAAATCACATCTTCCCCACCGTACAGTCAAACTTTGTTGAATTCCCAACTTTTTC
ATGAACTTACTGAGAATATAATATTAAGAATAGATCACCTACAGCATCCAGAGACACTGAAATTAGATAA
TACTAATATCGTTAGTATTTTGGAATCTCTGGCCGCAAAGGCATTTGTTGTTTACTCTTATGCAGAAGTG
AAATTTTCTCAAATTGTTCCATTATCAACAACATTAAAAGGCATGGCTAACTTTGAGAACAGGCGCAGTA
TGGATAGTAATGCTATTGCAGAAGAACAAGACTCAGACGATGCAGAAGAAGAGGATGAAACGTTGAAAAA
GTACAAGGAAGATTGCTTATCCACGAAAACTTTTGGAAAGGGTAGAACTTTATCTGCCACATCTCAGTTG
AGTGCAACTTTCAATAAACTACCACGTTCGGAAATGATCCTTCTATGTAATGAGGCCATTGTCTTATATA
TGAAGGCATTATCCATTTTATCAAAATCTATGCAGGTAACGTCCAACTGGTGGTATGAATCTCAAGAAAA
ATCATGTTCTCTAAGAGTTAACGTGTTGGTACAGTGGCTAAGGGAAAAATTTAATGAATGTTTAGAAAAA
GCTGATTTCCTGAGATTAAAAATTAACGACTTGAGATTCAAGCATGCTTCTGAGGTAGCTGAAAATCAAA
CTTTGGAAGAAAAAGGTAGTTCGGAAGAGCCAGTATATTTAGAAAAGCTATTATATGATCGTGCATTAGA
AATATCTAAGATGGCCGCACATATGGAATTAAAAGGAGAAAATTTGTACAACTGTGAATTAGCTTATGCA
ACTTCACTTTGGATGTTAGAAACTTCTCTGGACGATGATGATTTTACGAATGCCTATGGTGACTACCCTT
TTAAAACTAACATACATCTAAAAAGTAACGACGTTGAAGATAAAGAGAAGTATCATAGTGTGTTGGATGA
AAATGACAGAATAATCATAAGAAAGTATATTGATAGTATTGCAAACAGGTTGAAAATATTGAGGCAGAAG
ATGAACCACCAAAATTAATATTTTGCATATAATAGCATTGGTACATATTGTGGTGCCACTTTCCGTAATT
AAGCTACTAAATTTTTGACTCTAACGTTTATAACATTGAATTATTAAAATGATCTTGCTATACTATTTTG
CATACATTATTTTTTGTAGTTTTAACAAGAAGACAAATTCTTGACTTTACTCACAAAACATAAACATAAA
ATGTAATAAAGTCCTCAATGTTCACCGTATTTTTCAAAAAGGATCAGTGAAAGTGTCGGTAAAGCTACCT
TTTTGATACTTTCTTTTTATGAGAATAAGTTGTATTTCTTTATTATGTATGATACGGGCGTTCAATCAAT
ACGTTTTAAGTTCGTTGCTGACGGCTAAGAAATTGGTAAGAGGAGTAGTTCCATCAATGTCTAAAGTGAT
ATGATAAAAACTATACGATTTGAAGATCTATGCGTTCACTTCACGTATCCAAGTTTCCCCTCCTAATAAT
TCACATTAATTTGGCATTCATATCTAAAGCGTTGCTATTACCCTTCCCCTGGTAGTCGCGGAACAACAAA
AAACGCCAAAATAAGTAATGAAAATGTAAACAAAAAGGAACTAAGTTGAAAAGTCATCGAAAGCGATACC
ACCTGGTTCTTTCTTCATTATAGACTAATTGTTGCGTGCCAAGAAGTTGTTTGTGTATCCATAATATTTA
TTATCAAACTGATCTAAGATTGCTTTGTACACATCTTGCGTGAAAAAATGGAAATCAAAGAGGTAGATGA
CAGGGCAGAGCTACTGAGATATACCAACAATATTCCGTTACTTGGAAAGCTAGTCAACCATCAACCATTA
TGGAGTACAAATCCTAAGTTAAAGTCCTTTTCGCTAGAAAAAATATCAGCCCCTGATCAAAGGCGTGTAC
AAGAGGCATTAGTTGTAAAAGACCTATTAAATGTATTGATTGGACTTGAAGGAACATACATCAGATATTT
TAATGATTATGAACCTAGTGACCCAGAGACACCGATAGGGTACCCAATTCGCCCTATAGTGAGTCGTATT
ACGCGCGCTCACTGGCCGTCGTTTTACAACGTCGTGACTGGGAAAACCCTGGCGTTACCCAACTTAATCG
CCTTGCAGCACATCCCCCTTTCGCCAGCTGGCGTAATAGCGAAGAGGCCCGCACCGATCGCCCTTCCCAA
CAGTTGCGCAGCCTGAATGGCGAATGG
[124 nt withheld, positions 5208-5331]
C
[91 nt withheld, positions 5333-5423]
A
[49 nt withheld, positions 5425-5473]
CCTTTGACGTTGGAGTCCACGTTCTTT
[37 nt withheld, positions 5501-5537]
ACCCTATCTCGGTCTATTCTTTTGATTTATAAGGGATTTTGCCGATTTCGGCCTATTGGTTAAAAAATGA
GCTGATTTAACAAAAATTTAACGCGAATTTTAACAAAATATTAACGCTTACAATTTCCTGATGCGGTATT
TTCTCCTTACGCATCTGTGCGGTATTTCACACCGCATAGGGTAATAACTGATATAATTAAATTGAAGCTC
TAATTTGTGAGTTTAGTATACATGCATTTACTTATAATACAGTTTTTTAGTTTTGCTGGCCGCATCTTCT
CAAATATGCTTCCCAGCCTGCTTTTCTGTAACGTTCACCCTCTACCTTAGCATCCCTTCCCTTTGCAAAT
AGTCCTCTTCCAACAATAATAATGTCAGATCCTGTAGAGACCACATCATCCACGGTTCTATACTGTTGAC
CCAATGCGTCTCCCTTGTCATCTAAACCCACACCGGGTGTCATAATCAACCAATCGTAACCTTCATCTCT
TCCACCCATGTCTCTTTGAGCAATAAAGCCGATAACAAAATCTTTGTCGCTCTTCGCAATGTCAACAGTA
CCCTTAGTATATTCTCCAGTAGATAGGGAGCCCTTGCATGACAATTCTGCTAACATCAAAAGGCCTCTAG
GTTCCTTTGTTACTTCTTCTGCCGCCTGCTTCAAACCGCTAACAATACCTGGGCCCACCACACCGTGTGC
ATTCGTAATGTCTGCCCATTCTGCTATTCTGTATACACCCGCAGAGTACTGCAATTTGACTGTATTACCA
ATGTCAGCAAATTTTCTGTCTTCGAAGAGTAAAAAATTGTACTTGGCGGATAATGCCTTTAGCGGCTTAA
CTGTGCCCTCCATGGAAAAATCAGTCAAGATATCCACATGTGTTTTTAGTAAACAAATTTTGGGACCTAA
TGCTTCAACTAACTCCAGTAATTCCTTGGTGGTACGAACATCCAATGAAGCACACAAGTTTGTTTGCTTT
TCGTGCATGATATTAAATAGCTTGGCAGCAACAGGACTAGGATGAGTAGCAGCACGTTCCTTATATGTAG
CTTTCGACATGATTTATCTTCGTTTCCTGCAGGTTTTTGTTCTGTGCAGTTGGGTTAAGAATACCGGGCA
ATTTCATGTTTCTTCAACACTACATATGCGTATATATACCAATCTAAGTCTGTGCTCCTTCCTTCGTTCT
TCCTTCTGTTCGGAGATTACCGAATCAAAAAAATTTCAAGGAAACCGAAATCAAAAAAAAGAATAAAAAA
AAAATGATGAATTGAAAAGGTGGTATGGTGCACTCTCAGTACAATCTGCTCTGATGCCGCATAGTTAAGC
CAGCCCCGACACCCGCCAACACCCGCTGACGCGCCCTGACGGGCTTGTCTGCTCCCGGCATCCGCTTACA
GACAAGCTGTGACCGTCTCCGGGAGCTGCATGTGTCAGAGGTTTTCACCGTCATCACCGAAACGCGCGAG
ACGAAAGGGCCTCGTGATACGCCTATTTTTATAGGTTAATGTCATGATAATAATGGTTTCTTAGACGTCA
GGTGGCACTTTTCGGGGAAATGTGCGCGGAACCCCTATTTGTTTATTTTTCTAAATACATTCAAATATGT
ATCCGCTCATGAGACAATAACCCTGATAAATGCTTCAATAATATTGAAAAAGGAAGAGTATGAGTATTCA
ACATTTCCGTGTCGCCCTTATTCCCTTTTTTGCGGCATTTTGCCTTCCTGTTTTTGCTCACCCAGAAACG
CTGGTGAAAGTAAAAGATGCTGAAGATCAGTTGGGTGCACGAGTGGGTTACATCGAACTGGATCTCAACA
GCGGTAAGATCCTTGAGAGTTTTCGCCCCGAAGAACGTTTTCCAATGATGAGCACTTTTAAAGTTCTGCT
ATGTGGCGCGGTATTATCCCGTATTGACGCCGGGCAAGAGCAACTCGGTCGCCGCATACACTATTCTCAG
AATGACTTGGTTGAGTACTCACCAGTCACAGAAAAGCATCTTACGGATGGCATGACAGTAAGAGAATTAT
GCAGTGCTGCCATAACCATGAGTGATAACACTGCGGCCAACTTACTTCTGACAACGATCGGAGGACCGAA
GGAGCTAACCGCTTTTTTGCACAACATGGGGGATCATGTAACTCGCCTTGATCGTTGGGAACCGGAGCTG
AATGAAGCCATACCAAACGACGAGCGTGACACCACGATGCCTGTAGCAATGGCAACAACGTTGCGCAAAC
TATTAACTGGCGAACTACTTACTCTAGCTTCCCGGCAACAATTAATAGACTGGATGGAGGCGGATAAAGT
TGCAGGACCACTTCTGCGCTCGGCCCTTCCGGCTGGCTGGTTTATTGCTGATAAATCTGGAGCCGGTGAG
CGTGGGTCTCGCGGTATCATTGCAGCACTGGGGCCAGATGGTAAGCCCTCCCGTATCGTAGTTATCTACA
CGACGGGGAGTCAGGCAACTATGGATGAACGAAATAGACAGATCGCTGAGATAGGTGCCTCACTGATTAA
GCATTGGTAACTGTCAGACCAAGTTTACTCATATATACTTTAGATTGATTTAAAACTTCATTTTTAATTT
AAAAGGATCTAGGTGAAGATCCTTTTTGATAATCTCATGACCAAAATCCCTTAACGTGAGTTTTCGTTCC
ACTGAGCGTCAGACCCCGTAGAAAAGATCAAAGGATCTTCTTGAGATCCTTTTTTTCTGCGCGTAATCTG
CTGCTTGCAAACAAAAAAACCACCGCTACCAGCGGTGGTTTGTTTGCCGGATCAAGAGCTACCAACTCTT
TTTCCGAAGGTAACTGGCTTCAGCAGAGCGCAGATACCAAATACTGTTCTTCTAGTGTAGCCGTAGTTAG
GCCACCACTTCAAGAACTCTGTAGCACCGCCTACATACCTCGCTCTGCTAATCCTGTTACCAGTGGCTGC
TGCCAGTGGCGATAAGTCGTGTCTTACCGGGTTGGACTCAAGACGATAGTTACCGGATAAGGCGCAGCGG
TCGGGCTGAACGGGGGGTTCGTGCACACAGCCCAGCTTGGAGCGAACGACCTACACCGAACTGAGATACC
TACAGCGTGAGCTATGAGAAAGCGCCACGCTTCCCGAAGGGAGAAAGGCGGACAGGTATCCGGTAAGCGG
CAGGGTCGGAACAGGAGAGCGCACGAGGGAGCTTCCAGGGGGAAACGCCTGGTATCTTTATAGTCCTGTC
GGGTTTCGCCACCTCTGACTTGAGCGTCGATTTTTGTGATGCTCGTCAGGGGGGCGGAGCCTATGGAAAA
ACGCCAGCAACGCGGCCTTTTTACGGTTCCTGGCCTTTTGCTGGCCTTTTGCTCACATGTTCTTTCCTGC
GTTATCCCCTGATTCTGTGGATAACCGTATTACCGCCTTTGAGTGAGCTGATACCGCTCGCCGCAGCCGA
ACGACCGAGCGCAGCGAGTCAGTGAGCGAGGAAGCGGAAGAGCGCCCAATAC
Features (pLannotate 1.2.2; 19 found; start..end, strand, type, name):
     95..116     +  protein_bind   CAP binding site: CAP binding activates transcription in the presence of cAMP. E. coli catabolite activator protein
    131..161     +  promoter       lac promoter: promoter for the E. coli lac operon
    169..185     +  protein_bind   lac operator: The lac repressor binds to the lac operator to inhibit transcription in E. coli. This inhibition can be relieved by adding lactose or isopropyl-β-D-thiogalactopyranoside (IPTG). lac repressor encoded by lacI
    230..248     +  promoter       T3 promoter: promoter for bacteriophage T3 RNA polymerase
    261..308     +  misc_feature   MCS (fragment): pBluescript multiple cloning site
   1315..4005    +  CDS            ATG1: ATG1_YEAST - Also known as APG1 From Saccharomyces cerevisiae (strain ATCC 204508 / S288c) (Baker's yeast).
   4738..5019    +  CDS            SPC97 (fragment): SPC97_YEAST - Experimental evidence at protein level: Swiss-Prot protein existence level 1. Involved in microtubule organization by the microtubule organizing center, the spindle pole body (SPB). Probably part of the microtubule attachment site at the SPB. From Saccharomyces cerevisiae (strain ATCC 204508 / S288c) (Baker's yeast).
   5023..5041    -  promoter       T7 promoter: promoter for bacteriophage T7 RNA polymerase
   5049..5204    +  CDS            lacZα (fragment): LacZα fragment of β-galactosidase; lacZ fragment
   5208..5636    +  rep_origin     f1 ori (sequence partly withheld): f1 bacteriophage origin of replication; arrow indicates direction of (+) strand synthesis
   5664..5715    -  misc_feature   bom (fragment): basis of mobility region from pBR322
   5794..6597    -  CDS            URA3: orotidine-5'-phosphate decarboxylase, required for uracil biosynthesis; S. cerevisiae URA3; yeast auxotrophic marker, counterselectable with 5-fluoroorotic acid (5-FOA)
   6598..6813    -  promoter       URA3 promoter: S. cerevisiae URA3
   6821..6870    -  misc_feature   bom (fragment): basis of mobility region from pBR322
   6972..7007    -  CDS            rop (fragment): Rop protein, which maintains plasmids at low copy number; rop
   7102..7206    +  promoter       AmpR promoter: bla
   7207..8067    +  CDS            AmpR: β-lactamase; bla; confers resistance to ampicillin, carbenicillin, and related antibiotics
   8238..8826    +  rep_origin     ori: high-copy-number ColE1/pMB1/pBR322/pUC origin of replication
   9009..82      +  CDS            lacI (fragment) (across the origin): lac repressor; lacI; The lac repressor binds to the lac operator to inhibit transcription in E. coli. This inhibition can be relieved by adding lactose or isopropyl-β-D-thiogalactopyranoside (IPTG).
