[The description below was written by a language model from this plasmid's Addgene catalogue record and pLannotate feature annotations shown in this document.]
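Description:
pRS-ATG1-ATG7 3'UTR(406) is a yeast expression plasmid built on pRS406, a member of the pRS series of yeast integrating vectors. Consistent with this, the feature table shows no yeast replication origin or centromere, so stable maintenance in Saccharomyces cerevisiae would depend on integration into the genome. Selection in yeast relies on the URA3 marker with its own promoter, which complements uracil auxotrophy and can be counterselected with 5-FOA. In E. coli the plasmid is propagated through a high-copy ColE1/pUC-type origin and selected with ampicillin via the β-lactamase gene. An f1 origin, flanking T3 and T7 promoters, and lac promoter/lacZα remnants are carried over from the pBluescript-derived cloning region.

The insert is the S. cerevisiae ATG1 gene, encoding the serine/threonine protein kinase that acts in autophagy, annotated as a complete coding sequence. Its native 3'UTR has been replaced by the 3'UTR of ATG7. The sequence downstream of the ATG1 open reading frame is not itself annotated, but it ends in a fragment matching SPC97, which may be genomic sequence brought in along with the ATG7 downstream region. About a kilobase of unannotated sequence lies between the cloning site and the ATG1 start. This could contain a promoter, but the record does not state which promoter drives expression. No epitope tags or reporters are annotated.

The stated purpose is to express ATG1 with the ATG7 3'UTR. The associated study concerns Dhh1-dependent translation of autophagy-related proteins during nitrogen starvation, so a UTR swap of this kind suits testing how the 3'UTR contributes to ATG1 regulation.
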