Addgene plasmid #122070: pRS-ATG1-ATG7 3'UTR(406)
Purpose: Expressing ATG1 with ATG7 3'UTR
Depositing lab: Daniel Klionsky. Depositing organization: University of Michigan. Publication: Dhh1 promotes autophagy-related protein translation during nitrogen starvation. Liu X, Yao Z, Jin M, Namkoong S, Yin Z, Lee JH, Klionsky DJ. PLoS Biol. 2019 Apr 11;17(4):e3000219. doi: 10.1371/journal.pbio.3000219. eCollection 2019 Apr. PubMed 30973873.
Backbone
  Vector backbone: pRS406
  Vector type: Yeast Expression
  Selectable markers: URA3
Growth in bacteria
  Bacterial resistance: Ampicillin, 100 μg/mL
  Growth temperature: 37°C
  Growth strain: DH5alpha
  Copy number: Unknown
Gene/Insert
  Gene/Insert name: serine/threonine protein kinase ATG1
  Species: S. cerevisiae (budding yeast)
  Mutation: The native 3'UTR was replaced by ATG7 3'UTR
  Entrez Gene: ATG1 (a.k.a. YGL180W, APG1, AUT3, CVT10)
Terms and licenses: Academic/Nonprofit Terms; Industry Terms: Not Available to Industry
How to cite: pRS-ATG1-ATG7 3'UTR(406) was a gift from Daniel Klionsky (Addgene plasmid # 122070 ; http://n2t.net/addgene:122070 ; RRID:Addgene_122070)
